Addgene plasmid #115193: pLEX307_PDHA2S291D
Purpose: Lentiviral transduction and expression of PDHA2S291D into any mammalian cell
Depositing lab: Mohan Babu. Depositing organization: University of Regina. Publication: The conserved Tpk1 regulates non-homologous end joining double-strand break repair by phosphorylation of Nej1, a homolog of the human XLF. Jessulat M, Amin S, Hooshyar M, Malty R, Moutaoufik MT, Zilocchi M, Istace Z, Phanse S, Aoki H, Omidi K, Burnside D, Samanfar B, Aly KA, Golshani A, Babu M. Nucleic Acids Res. 2021 Jul 9. pii: 6318499. doi: 10.1093/nar/gkab585. PubMed 34244791.
Backbone
  Vector backbone: pLEX-307
  Backbone manufacturer: David Root, Addgene plasmid # 41392
  Backbone size w/o insert (bp): 8270
  Vector type: Lentiviral
  Selectable markers: Puromycin
Growth in bacteria
  Bacterial resistance: Ampicillin, 100 μg/mL
  Growth temperature: 30°C
  Growth strain: NEB Stable
  Copy number: High Copy
Gene/Insert
  Gene/Insert name: PDHA2S291D
  Species: H. sapiens (human)
  Insert size (bp): 1167
  Mutation: p.S291D
  Entrez Gene: PDHA2 (a.k.a. PDHAL, MGC149517, MGC149518)
  Promoter: EF1alpha
  Cloning method: Restriction Enzyme; 5′ cloning site NheI (not destroyed); 3′ cloning site SpeI (not destroyed)
  Sequencing primers: 5′ EF1alpha_F; 3′ WPRE_R
Terms and licenses: Academic/Nonprofit Terms; Industry Terms: Not Available to Industry
How to cite: pLEX307_PDHA2S291D was a gift from Mohan Babu (Addgene plasmid # 115193 ; http://n2t.net/addgene:115193 ; RRID:Addgene_115193)
