[The description below was written by a language model from this plasmid's Addgene catalogue record and pLannotate feature annotations shown in this document.]
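Description:
pLEX307_PDHA2S291D is a third-generation-style, self-inactivating HIV-1 lentiviral expression plasmid built on the pLEX-307 backbone, intended for stable transduction and expression of a mutant human PDHA2 in mammalian cells. It is propagated in E. coli through a high-copy ColE1/pUC origin with ampicillin resistance (AmpR/bla), and the backbone also carries an f1 origin plus residual lac, T7 and T3 elements that are not part of the viral payload. The sequenced record is 9,437 nt, consistent with the stated backbone plus an insert of about 1.2 kb.

The viral genome is transcribed from a chimeric RSV promoter/truncated 5′ LTR, which makes packaging independent of Tat. It contains the Ψ packaging signal with a gag fragment, the RRE for Rev-dependent nuclear export, a cPPT/CTS to aid nuclear import, and a ΔU3 3′ LTR that inactivates the LTR promoter after integration. An SV40 poly(A) signal lies downstream. Within this frame are two independent cassettes. An SV40 early promoter drives puromycin N-acetyltransferase for selection of transduced cells. The constitutive EF-1α promoter drives the PDHA2 coding sequence, cloned between NheI and SpeI sites and followed by a WPRE to enhance transcript stability and expression. No epitope tag is annotated on the insert.

PDHA2 encodes the testis-type E1 alpha subunit of the pyruvate dehydrogenase complex, which links glycolysis to the TCA cycle. The insert carries the p.S291D substitution. Serine-to-aspartate changes are commonly used as phosphomimetics, although the record does not state that rationale.
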