Features (pLannotate 1.2.2; 30 found; start..end, strand, type, name):
     23..89      +  CDS            small t antigen (fragment): SV40 (simian virus 40) small t antigen
     96..1274    +  promoter       EF-1α promoter: strong constitutive promoter for human elongation factor EF-1α
   1282..2445    +  CDS            PDHA2: ODPAT_HUMAN - Also known as PDHAL. Experimental evidence at protein level: Swiss-Prot protein existence level 1. The pyruvate dehydrogenase complex catalyzes the overall conversion of pyruvate to acetyl-CoA and CO(2), and thereby links the glycolytic pathway to the tricarboxylic cycle. From Homo sapiens (Human).
   2470..3058    +  misc_feature   WPRE: woodchuck hepatitis virus posttranscriptional regulatory element
   3109..3128    +  misc_feature   cPPT/CTS (fragment): central polypurine tract and central termination sequence of HIV-1
   3130..3363    +  LTR            3' LTR (ΔU3): self-inactivating 3' long terminal repeat (LTR) from HIV-1
   3441..3562    +  polyA_signal   SV40 poly(A) signal: SV40 polyadenylation signal
   3602..3737    +  rep_origin     SV40 ori: SV40 origin of replication
   3758..3776    -  promoter       T7 promoter: promoter for bacteriophage T7 RNA polymerase
   3784..3939    +  CDS            lacZα (fragment): LacZα fragment of β-galactosidase; lacZ fragment
   3944..4372    +  rep_origin     f1 ori (sequence partly withheld): f1 bacteriophage origin of replication; arrow indicates direction of (+) strand synthesis
   4425..4529    +  promoter       AmpR promoter: bla
   4530..5390    +  CDS            AmpR: β-lactamase; bla; confers resistance to ampicillin, carbenicillin, and related antibiotics
   5561..6149    +  rep_origin     ori: high-copy-number ColE1/pMB1/pBR322/pUC origin of replication
   6332..6424    +  CDS            lacI (fragment): lac repressor; lacI; The lac repressor binds to the lac operator to inhibit transcription in E. coli. This inhibition can be relieved by adding lactose or isopropyl-β-D-thiogalactopyranoside (IPTG).
   6437..6458    +  protein_bind   CAP binding site: CAP binding activates transcription in the presence of cAMP. E. coli catabolite activator protein
   6473..6503    +  promoter       lac promoter: promoter for the E. coli lac operon
   6511..6527    +  protein_bind   lac operator: The lac repressor binds to the lac operator to inhibit transcription in E. coli. This inhibition can be relieved by adding lactose or isopropyl-β-D-thiogalactopyranoside (IPTG). lac repressor encoded by lacI
   6572..6590    +  promoter       T3 promoter: promoter for bacteriophage T3 RNA polymerase
   6618..6844    +  promoter       RSV promoter: Rous sarcoma virus enhancer/promoter
   6845..7025    +  LTR            5' LTR (truncated): truncated 5' long terminal repeat (LTR) from HIV-1
   7072..7197    +  misc_feature   HIV-1 Ψ: packaging signal of human immunodeficiency virus type 1
   7181..7544    +  CDS            HIV-1 gag (fragment): gag protein from human immunodeficiency virus 1; gag
   7690..7923    +  misc_feature   RRE: The Rev response element (RRE) of HIV-1 allows for Rev-dependent mRNA export from the nucleus to the cytoplasm.
   8300..8326    +  CDS            Rev (fragment): human immunodeficiency virus 1 (HIV-1) Rev protein; rev; enhances nuclear export of unspliced and incompletely spliced viral mRNAs
   8333..8356    +  promoter       SV40 promoter (fragment): SV40 early promoter
   8357..8428    +  promoter       SV40 promoter (fragment): SV40 enhancer and early promoter
   8452..8587    +  rep_origin     SV40 ori: SV40 origin of replication
   8633..9229    +  CDS            PuroR (fragment): puromycin N-acetyltransferase; pac from Streptomyces; confers resistance to puromycin
   9278..9395    +  misc_feature   cPPT/CTS: central polypurine tract and central termination sequence of HIV-1
>Addgene plasmid #115193 | pLEX307_PDHA2S291D | addgene full sequence | sequence record 225472 | Addgene NGS Result
CTCGAGGCCTGCAGGTGCAAAGATGGATAAAGTTTTAAACAGAGAGGAATCTTTGCAGCTAATGGACCTT
CTAGGTCTTGAAAGGAGTGGGAATTGGCTCCGGTGCCCGTCAGTGGGCAGAGCGCACATCGCCCACAGTC
CCCGAGAAGTTGGGGGGAGGGGTCGGCAATTGAACCGGTGCCTAGAGAAGGTGGCGCGGGGTAAACTGGG
AAAGTGATGTCGTGTACTGGCTCCGCCTTTTTCCCGAGGGTGGGGGAGAACCGTATATAAGTGCAGTAGT
CGCCGTGAACGTTCTTTTTCGCAACGGGTTTGCCGCCAGAACACAGGTAAGTGCCGTGTGTGGTTCCCGC
GGGCCTGGCCTCTTTACGGGTTATGGCCCTTGCGTGCCTTGAATTACTTCCACCTGGCTGCAGTACGTGA
TTCTTGATCCCGAGCTTCGGGTTGGAAGTGGGTGGGAGAGTTCGAGGCCTTGCGCTTAAGGAGCCCCTTC
GCCTCGTGCTTGAGTTGAGGCCTGGCCTGGGCGCTGGGGCCGCCGCGTGCGAATCTGGTGGCACCTTCGC
GCCTGTCTCGCTGCTTTCGATAAGTCTCTAGCCATTTAAAATTTTTGATGACCTGCTGCGACGCTTTTTT
TCTGGCAAGATAGTCTTGTAAATGCGGGCCAAGATCTGCACACTGGTATTTCGGTTTTTGGGGCCGCGGG
CGGCGACGGGGCCCGTGCGTCCCAGCGCACATGTTCGGCGAGGCGGGGCCTGCGAGCGCGGCCACCGAGA
ATCGGACGGGGGTAGTCTCAAGCTGGCCGGCCTGCTCTGGTGCCTGGCCTCGCGCCGCCGTGTATCGCCC
CGCCCTGGGCGGCAAGGCTGGCCCGGTCGGCACCAGTTGCGTGAGCGGAAAGATGGCCGCTTCCCGGCCC
TGCTGCAGGGAGCTCAAAATGGAGGACGCGGCGCTCGGGAGAGCGGGCGGGTGAGTCACCCACACAAAGG
AAAAGGGCCTTTCCGTCCTCAGCCGTCGCTTCATGTGACTCCACGGAGTACCGGGCGCCGTCCAGGCACC
TCGATTAGTTCTCGAGCTTTTGGAGTACGTCGTCTTTAGGTTGGGGGGAGGGGTTTTATGCGATGGAGTT
TCCCCACACTGAGTGGGTGGAGACTGAAGTTAGGCCAGCTTGGCACTTGATGTAATTCTCCTTGGAATTT
GCCCTTTTTGAGTTTGGATCTTGGTTCATTCTCAAGCCTCAGACAGTGGTTCAAAGTTTTTTTCTTCCAT
TTCAGGTGTCGTGAGGCTAGCATGCTGGCCGCCTTCATCTCCCGCGTGTTGAGGCGAGTTGCCCAGAAAT
CAGCTCGCAGAGTGCTGGTGGCATCCCGTAACTCCTCAAATGACGCTACATTTGAAATTAAGAAATGTGA
TCTTTATCTGTTGGAAGAGGGTCCCCCTGTCACTACAGTGCTCACTAGGGCGGAGGGGCTTAAATACTAC
AGGATGATGCTGACTGTTCGCCGCATGGAATTGAAGGCAGATCAGCTGTACAAACAGAAATTCATTCGCG
GTTTCTGTCACCTGTGCGATGGTCAGGAAGCTTGTTGCGTGGGCCTTGAGGCCGGCATAAACCCCTCGGA
TCACGTCATTACATCCTATAGGGCTCATGGTGTGTGCTATACTCGGGGACTTTCTGTCCGATCCATTCTC
GCAGAGCTGACGGGAAGAAGAGGAGGTTGTGCTAAAGGAAAAGGAGGATCGATGCATATGTATACCAAGA
ACTTCTATGGGGGCAATGGCATCGTCGGTGCACAGGGCCCCCTGGGCGCTGGCATTGCTCTGGCCTGTAA
ATATAAAGGAAACGATGAGATCTGTTTGACTTTATATGGGGATGGCGCTGCGAATCAGGGGCAGATAGCC
GAAGCTTTCAATATGGCAGCTTTATGGAAATTACCTTGTGTTTTCATCTGTGAGAATAACCTATATGGAA
TGGGAACATCTACTGAGAGAGCAGCAGCCAGCCCTGATTACTACAAGAGGGGCAATTTTATCCCTGGGCT
AAAGGTCGATGGAATGGATGTTCTGTGTGTTCGTGAGGCAACAAAATTTGCAGCTAACTACTGTAGATCT
GGAAAGGGGCCCATACTGATGGAGCTGCAAACCTACCGTTATCATGGACACGACATGAGTGATCCTGGAG
TCAGTTATCGTACACGAGAAGAAATTCAGGAAGTAAGAAGTAAGAGGGATCCTATAATAATTCTCCAAGA
TAGAATGGTAAACAGCAAGCTCGCCACTGTGGAAGAATTAAAGGAAATTGGGGCTGAGGTGAGGAAAGAA
ATTGATGATGCTGCCCAGTTTGCTACCACTGATCCTGAGCCACATTTGGAAGAATTAGGCCATCACATCT
ACAGCAGTGATTCATCTTTTGAAGTTCGTGGTGCAAATCCATGGATCAAGTTTAAGTCCGTCAGTTAAAC
TAGTACGCGTTAAGTCGACAATCAACCTCTGGATTACAAAATTTGTGAAAGATTGACTGGTATTCTTAAC
TATGTTGCTCCTTTTACGCTATGTGGATACGCTGCTTTAATGCCTTTGTATCATGCTATTGCTTCCCGTA
TGGCTTTCATTTTCTCCTCCTTGTATAAATCCTGGTTGCTGTCTCTTTATGAGGAGTTGTGGCCCGTTGT
CAGGCAACGTGGCGTGGTGTGCACTGTGTTTGCTGACGCAACCCCCACTGGTTGGGGCATTGCCACCACC
TGTCAGCTCCTTTCCGGGACTTTCGCTTTCCCCCTCCCTATTGCCACGGCGGAACTCATCGCCGCCTGCC
TTGCCCGCTGCTGGACAGGGGCTCGGCTGTTGGGCACTGACAATTCCGTGGTGTTGTCGGGGAAATCATC
GTCCTTTCCTTGGCTGCTCGCCTGTGTTGCCACCTGGATTCTGCGCGGGACGTCCTTCTGCTACGTCCCT
TCGGCCCTCAATCCAGCGGACCTTCCTTCCCGCGGCCTGCTGCCGGCTCTGCGGCCTCTTCCGCGTCTTC
GCCTTCGCCCTCAGACGAGTCGGATCTCCCTTTGGGCCGCCTCCCCGCGTCGACTTTAAGACCAATGACT
TACAAGGCAGCTGTAGATCTTAGCCACTTTTTAAAAGAAAAGGGGGGACTGGAAGGGCTAATTCACTCCC
AACGAAGACAAGATCTGCTTTTTGCTTGTACTGGGTCTCTCTGGTTAGACCAGATCTGAGCCTGGGAGCT
CTCTGGCTAACTAGGGAACCCACTGCTTAAGCCTCAATAAAGCTTGCCTTGAGTGCTTCAAGTAGTGTGT
GCCCGTCTGTTGTGTGACTCTGGTAACTAGAGATCCCTCAGACCCTTTTAGTCAGTGTGGAAAATCTCTA
GCAGTACGTATAGTAGTTCATGTCATCTTATTATTCAGTATTTATAACTTGCAAAGAAATGAATATCAGA
GAGTGAGAGGAACTTGTTTATTGCAGCTTATAATGGTTACAAATAAAGCAATAGCATCACAAATTTCACA
AATAAAGCATTTTTTTCACTGCATTCTAGTTGTGGTTTGTCCAAACTCATCAATGTATCTTATCATGTCT
GGCTCTAGCTATCCCGCCCCTAACTCCGCCCATCCCGCCCCTAACTCCGCCCAGTTCCGCCCATTCTCCG
CCCCATGGCTGACTAATTTTTTTTATTTATGCAGAGGCCGAGGCCGCCTCGGCCTCTGAGCTATTCCAGA
AGTAGTGAGGAGGCTTTTTTGGAGGCCTAGGGACGTACCCAATTCGCCCTATAGTGAGTCGTATTACGCG
CGCTCACTGGCCGTCGTTTTACAACGTCGTGACTGGGAAAACCCTGGCGTTACCCAACTTAATCGCCTTG
CAGCACATCCCCCTTTCGCCAGCTGGCGTAATAGCGAAGAGGCCCGCACCGATCGCCCTTCCCAACAGTT
GCGCAGCCTGAATGGCGAATGGG
[124 nt withheld, positions 3944-4067]
C
[91 nt withheld, positions 4069-4159]
A
[49 nt withheld, positions 4161-4209]
CCTTTGACGTTGGAGTCCACGTTCTTT
[37 nt withheld, positions 4237-4273]
ACCCTATCTCGGTCTATTCTTTTGATTTATAAGGGATTTTGCCGATTTCGGCCTATTGGTTAAAAAATGA
GCTGATTTAACAAAAATTTAACGCGAATTTTAACAAAATATTAACGCTTACAATTTAGGTGGCACTTTTC
GGGGAAATGTGCGCGGAACCCCTATTTGTTTATTTTTCTAAATACATTCAAATATGTATCCGCTCATGAG
ACAATAACCCTGATAAATGCTTCAATAATATTGAAAAAGGAAGAGTATGAGTATTCAACATTTCCGTGTC
GCCCTTATTCCCTTTTTTGCGGCATTTTGCCTTCCTGTTTTTGCTCACCCAGAAACGCTGGTGAAAGTAA
AAGATGCTGAAGATCAGTTGGGTGCACGAGTGGGTTACATCGAACTGGATCTCAACAGCGGTAAGATCCT
TGAGAGTTTTCGCCCCGAAGAACGTTTTCCAATGATGAGCACTTTTAAAGTTCTGCTATGTGGCGCGGTA
TTATCCCGTATTGACGCCGGGCAAGAGCAACTCGGTCGCCGCATACACTATTCTCAGAATGACTTGGTTG
AGTACTCACCAGTCACAGAAAAGCATCTTACGGATGGCATGACAGTAAGAGAATTATGCAGTGCTGCCAT
AACCATGAGTGATAACACTGCGGCCAACTTACTTCTGACAACGATCGGAGGACCGAAGGAGCTAACCGCT
TTTTTGCACAACATGGGGGATCATGTAACTCGCCTTGATCGTTGGGAACCGGAGCTGAATGAAGCCATAC
CAAACGACGAGCGTGACACCACGATGCCTGTAGCAATGGCAACAACGTTGCGCAAACTATTAACTGGCGA
ACTACTTACTCTAGCTTCCCGGCAACAATTAATAGACTGGATGGAGGCGGATAAAGTTGCAGGACCACTT
CTGCGCTCGGCCCTTCCGGCTGGCTGGTTTATTGCTGATAAATCTGGAGCCGGTGAGCGTGGGTCTCGCG
GTATCATTGCAGCACTGGGGCCAGATGGTAAGCCCTCCCGTATCGTAGTTATCTACACGACGGGGAGTCA
GGCAACTATGGATGAACGAAATAGACAGATCGCTGAGATAGGTGCCTCACTGATTAAGCATTGGTAACTG
TCAGACCAAGTTTACTCATATATACTTTAGATTGATTTAAAACTTCATTTTTAATTTAAAAGGATCTAGG
TGAAGATCCTTTTTGATAATCTCATGACCAAAATCCCTTAACGTGAGTTTTCGTTCCACTGAGCGTCAGA
CCCCGTAGAAAAGATCAAAGGATCTTCTTGAGATCCTTTTTTTCTGCGCGTAATCTGCTGCTTGCAAACA
AAAAAACCACCGCTACCAGCGGTGGTTTGTTTGCCGGATCAAGAGCTACCAACTCTTTTTCCGAAGGTAA
CTGGCTTCAGCAGAGCGCAGATACCAAATACTGTTCTTCTAGTGTAGCCGTAGTTAGGCCACCACTTCAA
GAACTCTGTAGCACCGCCTACATACCTCGCTCTGCTAATCCTGTTACCAGTGGCTGCTGCCAGTGGCGAT
AAGTCGTGTCTTACCGGGTTGGACTCAAGACGATAGTTACCGGATAAGGCGCAGCGGTCGGGCTGAACGG
GGGGTTCGTGCACACAGCCCAGCTTGGAGCGAACGACCTACACCGAACTGAGATACCTACAGCGTGAGCT
ATGAGAAAGCGCCACGCTTCCCGAAGGGAGAAAGGCGGACAGGTATCCGGTAAGCGGCAGGGTCGGAACA
GGAGAGCGCACGAGGGAGCTTCCAGGGGGAAACGCCTGGTATCTTTATAGTCCTGTCGGGTTTCGCCACC
TCTGACTTGAGCGTCGATTTTTGTGATGCTCGTCAGGGGGGCGGAGCCTATGGAAAAACGCCAGCAACGC
GGCCTTTTTACGGTTCCTGGCCTTTTGCTGGCCTTTTGCTCACATGTTCTTTCCTGCGTTATCCCCTGAT
TCTGTGGATAACCGTATTACCGCCTTTGAGTGAGCTGATACCGCTCGCCGCAGCCGAACGACCGAGCGCA
GCGAGTCAGTGAGCGAGGAAGCGGAAGAGCGCCCAATACGCAAACCGCCTCTCCCCGCGCGTTGGCCGAT
TCATTAATGCAGCTGGCACGACAGGTTTCCCGACTGGAAAGCGGGCAGTGAGCGCAACGCAATTAATGTG
AGTTAGCTCACTCATTAGGCACCCCAGGCTTTACACTTTATGCTTCCGGCTCGTATGTTGTGTGGAATTG
TGAGCGGATAACAATTTCACACAGGAAACAGCTATGACCATGATTACGCCAAGCGCGCAATTAACCCTCA
CTAAAGGGAACAAAAGCTGGAGCTGCAAGCTTAATGTAGTCTTATGCAATACTCTTGTAGTCTTGCAACA
TGGTAACGATGAGTTAGCAACATGCCTTACAAGGAGAGAAAAAGCACCGTGCATGCCGATTGGTGGAAGT
AAGGTGGTACGATCGTGCCTTATTAGGAAGGCAACAGACGGGTCTGACATGGATTGGACGAACCACTGAA
TTGCCGCATTGCAGAGATATTGTATTTAAGTGCCTAGCTCGATACATAAACGGGTCTCTCTGGTTAGACC
AGATCTGAGCCTGGGAGCTCTCTGGCTAACTAGGGAACCCACTGCTTAAGCCTCAATAAAGCTTGCCTTG
AGTGCTTCAAGTAGTGTGTGCCCGTCTGTTGTGTGACTCTGGTAACTAGAGATCCCTCAGACCCTTTTAG
TCAGTGTGGAAAATCTCTAGCAGTGGCGCCCGAACAGGGACTTGAAAGCGAAAGGGAAACCAGAGGAGCT
CTCTCGACGCAGGACTCGGCTTGCTGAAGCGCGCACGGCAAGAGGCGAGGGGCGGCGACTGGTGAGTACG
CCAAAAATTTTGACTAGCGGAGGCTAGAAGGAGAGAGATGGGTGCGAGAGCGTCAGTATTAAGCGGGGGA
GAATTAGATCGCGATGGGAAAAAATTCGGTTAAGGCCAGGGGGAAAGAAAAAATATAAATTAAAACATAT
AGTATGGGCAAGCAGGGAGCTAGAACGATTCGCAGTTAATCCTGGCCTGTTAGAAACATCAGAAGGCTGT
AGACAAATACTGGGACAGCTACAACCATCCCTTCAGACAGGATCAGAAGAACTTAGATCATTATATAATA
CAGTAGCAACCCTCTATTGTGTGCATCAAAGGATAGAGATAAAAGACACCAAGGAAGCTTTAGACAAGAT
AGAGGAAGAGCAAAACAAAAGTAAGACCACCGCACAGCAAGCGGCCGCTGATCTTCAGACCTGGAGGAGG
AGATATGAGGGACAATTGGAGAAGTGAATTATATAAATATAAAGTAGTAAAAATTGAACCATTAGGAGTA
GCACCCACCAAGGCAAAGAGAAGAGTGGTGCAGAGAGAAAAAAGAGCAGTGGGAATAGGAGCTTTGTTCC
TTGGGTTCTTGGGAGCAGCAGGAAGCACTATGGGCGCAGCGTCAATGACGCTGACGGTACAGGCCAGACA
ATTATTGTCTGGTATAGTGCAGCAGCAGAACAATTTGCTGAGGGCTATTGAGGCGCAACAGCATCTGTTG
CAACTCACAGTCTGGGGCATCAAGCAGCTCCAGGCAAGAATCCTGGCTGTGGAAAGATACCTAAAGGATC
AACAGCTCCTGGGGATTTGGGGTTGCTCTGGAAAACTCATTTGCACCACTGCTGTGCCTTGGAATGCTAG
TTGGAGTAATAAATCTCTGGAACAGATTTGGAATCACACGACCTGGATGGAGTGGGACAGAGAAATTAAC
AATTACACAAGCTTAATACACTCCTTAATTGAAGAATCGCAAAACCAGCAAGAAAAGAATGAACAAGAAT
TATTGGAATTAGATAAATGGGCAAGTTTGTGGAATTGGTTTAACATAACAAATTGGCTGTGGTATATAAA
ATTATTCATAATGATAGTAGGAGGCTTGGTAGGTTTAAGAATAGTTTTTGCTGTACTTTCTATAGTGAAT
AGAGTTAGGCAGGGATATTCACCATTATCGTTTCAGACCCACCTCCCAACCCCGAGGGGACCCATGCATT
GCATCTCAATTAGTCAGCAACCAGGTGTGGAAAGTCCCCAGGCTCCCCAGCAGGCAGAAGTATGCAAAGC
ATGCGTCTCAATTAGTCAGCAACCATAGTCCCGCCCCTAACTCCGCCCATCCCGCCCCTAACTCCGCCCA
GTTCCGCCCATTCTCCGCCCCATGGCTGACTAATTTTTTTTATTTATGCAGAGGCCGAGGCCGCCTCGGC
CTCTGAGCTATTCCAGAAGTAGTGAGGAGGCTTTTTTGGAGGCCTAGGCTTTTGCAAAAAGCTTTCTAGA
GGTACCACCGGAGCTTACCATGACCGAGTACAAGCCCACGGTGCGCCTCGCCACCCGCGACGACGTCCCC
AGGGCCGTACGCACCCTCGCCGCCGCGTTCGCCGACTACCCCGCCACGCGCCACACCGTCGATCCGGACC
GCCACATCGAGCGGGTCACCGAGCTGCAAGAACTCTTCCTCACGCGCGTCGGGCTCGACATCGGCAAGGT
GTGGGTCGCGGACGACGGCGCCGCCGTGGCGGTCTGGACCACGCCGGAGAGCGTCGAAGCGGGGGCGGTG
TTCGCCGAGATCGGCCCGCGCATGGCCGAGTTGAGCGGTTCCCGGCTGGCCGCGCAGCAACAGATGGAAG
GCCTCCTGGCGCCGCACCGGCCCAAGGAGCCCGCGTGGTTCCTGGCCACCGTCGGCGTCTCGCCCGACCA
CCAGGGCAAGGGTCTGGGCAGCGCCGTCGTGCTCCCCGGAGTGGAGGCGGCCGAGCGCGCCGGGGTGCCC
GCCTTCCTGGAGACCTCCGCGCCCCGCAACCTCCCCTTCTACGAGCGGCTCGGCTTCACCGTCACCGCCG
ACGTCGAGGTGCCCGAAGGACCGCGCACCTGGTGCATGACCCGCAAGCCCGGTGCCAGTTAACGAATTCT
AGATCTTGAGACAAATGGCAGTATTCATCCACAATTTTAAAAGAAAAGGGGGGATTGGGGGGTACAGTGC
AGGGGAAAGAATAGTAGACATAATAGCAACAGACATACAAACTAAAGAATTACAAAAACAAATTACAAAA
ATTCAAAATTTTCGGGTTTATTACAGGGACAGCAGAGATCCACTTTGGCGCCGG
